>Addgene plasmid #8695 | pPgCdH3 | addgene full sequence | sequence record 211328 | Addgene NGS Result
GGCCAGACCCACGTAGTCCAGCGGCAGATCGGCGGCGGAGAAGTTAAGCGTCTCCAGGATGACCTTGCCC
GAACTGGGGCACGTGGTGTTCGACGATGTGCAGCTAATTTCGCCCGGCTCCACGTCCGCCCATTGGTTAA
TCAGCAGACCCTCGTTGGCGTAACGGAACCATGAGAGGTACGACAACCATTTGAGGTATACTGGCACCGA
GCCCGAGTTCAAGAAGAAGGCGTTTTTCCATAGGCTCCGCCCCCCTGACGAGCATCACAAAAATCGACGC
TCAAGTCAGAGGTGGCGAAACCCGACAGGACTATAAAGATACCAGGCGTTTCCCCCTGGAAGCTCCCTCG
TGCGCTCTCCTGTTCCGACCCTGCCGCTTACCGGATACCTGTCCGCCTTTCTCCCTTCGGGAAGCGTGGC
GCTTTCTCATAGCTCACGCTGTAGGTATCTCAGTTCGGTGTAGGTCGTTCGCTCCAAGCTGGGCTGTGTG
CACGAACCCCCCGTTCAGCCCGACCGCTGCGCCTTATCCGGTAACTATCGTCTTGAGTCCAACCCGGTAA
GACACGACTTATCGCCACTGGCAGCAGCCACTGGTAACAGGATTAGCAGAGCGAGGTATGTAGGCGGTGC
TACAGAGTTCTTGAAGTGGTGGCCTAACTACGGCTACACTAGAAGAACAGTATTTGGTATCTGCGCTCTG
CTGAAGCCAGTTACCTTCGGAAAAAGAGTTGGTAGCTCTTGATCCGGCAAACAAACCACCGCTGGTAGCG
GTGGTTTTTTTGTTTGCAAGCAGCAGATTACGCGCAGAAAAAAAGGATCTCAAGAAGATCCTTTGATCTT
TTCTACGGGGTCTGACGCTCAGTGGAACGAAAACTCACGTTAAGGGATTTTGGTCATGAGATTATCAAAA
AGGATCTTCACCTAGATCCTTTTAAATTAAAAATGAAGTTTTAAATCAATCTAAAGTATATATGAGTAAA
CTTGGTCTGACAGTTACCAATGCTTAATCAGTGAGGCACCTATCTCAGCGATCTGTCTATTTCGTTCATC
CATAGTTGCCTGACTCCCCGTCGTGTAGATAACTACGATACGGGAGGGCTTACCATCTGGCCCCAGTGCT
GCAATGATACCGCGAGACCCACGCTCACCGGCTCCAGATTTATCAGCAATAAACCAGCCAGCCGGAAGGG
CCGAGCGCAGAAGTGGTCCTGCAACTTTATCCGCCTCCATCCAGTCTATTAATTGTTGCCGGGAAGCTAG
AGTAAGTAGTTCGCCAGTTAATAGTTTGCGCAACGTTGTTGCCATTGCTACAGGCATCGTGGTGTCACGC
TCGTCGTTTGGTATGGCTTCATTCAGCTCCGGTTCCCAACGATCAAGGCGAGTTACATGATCCCCCATGT
TGTGCAAAAAAGCGGTTAGCTCCTTCGGTCCTCCGATCGTTGTCAGAAGTAAGTTGGCCGCAGTGTTATC
ACTCATGGTTATGGCAGCACTGCATAATTCTCTTACTGTCATGCCATCCGTAAGATGCTTTTCTGTGACT
GGTGAGTACTCAACCAAGTCATTCTGAGAATAGTGTATGCGGCGACCGAGTTGCTCTTGCCCGGCGTCAA
TACGGGATAATACCGCGCCACATAGCAGAACTTTAAAAGTGCTCATCATTGGAAAACGTTCTTCGGGGCG
AAAACTCTCAAGGATCTTACCGCTGTTGAGATCCAGTTCGATGTAACCCACTCGTGCACCCAACTGATCT
TCAGCATCTTTTACTTTCACCAGCGTTTCTGGGTGAGCAAAAACAGGAAGGCAAAATGCCGCAAAAAAGG
GAATAAGGGCGACACGGAAATGTTGAATACTCATACTCTTCCTTTTTCAATATTATTGAAGCATTTATCA
GGGTTATTGTCTCATGAGCGGATACATATTTGAATGTATTTAGAAAAATAAACAAATAGGGGTTCCGCGC
ACATTTCCCCGAAAAGTGCCACCTGACGTCTAAGAAACCATTATTATCATGACATTAACCTATAAAAATA
GGCGTATCACGAGGCCCTTTCGTCTCGCGCGTTTCGGTGATGACGGTGAAAACCTCTGACACATGCAGCT
CCCGGAGACGGTCACAGCTTGTCTGTAAGCGGATGCCGGGAGCAGACAAGCCCGTCAGGGCGCGTCAGCG
GGTGTTGGCGGGTGTCGGGGCTGGCTTAACTATGCGGCATCAGAGCAGATTGTACTGAGAGTGCACCATA
TGCGGTGTGAAATACCGCACCGAATCGCGCGGAACTAACGACAGTCGCTCCAAGGTCGTCGAACAAAAGG
TGAATGTGTTGCGGAGAGCGGGTGGGAGACAGCGAAAGAGCAACTACGAAACGTGGTGTGGTGGAGGTGA
ATTATGAAGAGGGCGCGCGATTTGAAAAGTATGTATATAAAAAATATATCCCGGTGTTTTATGTAGCGAT
AAACGAGTTTTTGATGTAAGGTATGCAGGTGTGTAAGTCTTTTGGTTAGAAGACAAATCCAAAGTCTACT
TGTGGGGATGTTCGAAGGGGAAATACTTGTATTCTATAGGTCATATCTTGTTTTTATTGGCACAAATATA
ATTACATTAGCTTTTTGAGGGGGCAATAAACAGTAAACACGATGGTAATAATGGTAAAAAAAAAAAACAA
GCAGTTATTTCGGATATATGTCGGCTACTCCTTGCGTCGGGCCCGAAGTCTTAGAGCCAGATATGCGAGC
ACCCGGAAGCTCACGATGAGAATGGCCAGACCATGATGAAATAACATAAGGTGGTCCCGTCGGCAAGAGA
CATCCACTTAACGTATGCTTGCAATAAGTGCGAGTGAAAGGAATAGTATTCTGAGTGTCGTATTGAGTCT
GAGTGAGACAGCGATATGATTGTTGATTAACCCTTAGCATGTCCGTGGGGTTTGAATTAACTCATAATAT
TAATTAGACGAAATTATTTTTAAAGTTTTATTTTTAATAATTTGCGAGTACGCAAAGCTTGGCTGCATCC
AACGCGTTGGGAGCTCTCCGGATCCAAGCTTGCATGCCTGCAGGTCGGAGTACTGTCCTCCGAGCGGAGT
ACTGTCCTCCGAGCGGAGTACTGTCCTCCGAGCGGAGTACTGTCCTCCGAGCGGAGTACTGTCCTCCGAG
CGGAGACTCTAGCGAGCGCCGGAGTATAAATAGAGGCGCTTCGTCTACGGAGCGACAATTCAATTCAAAC
AAGCAAAGTGAACACGTCGCTAAGCGAAAGCTAAGCAAATAAACAAGCGCAGCTGAACAAGCTAAACAAT
CTGCAGTAAAGTGCAAGTTAAAGTGAATCAATTAAAAGTAACCAGCAACCAAGTAAATCAACTGCAACTA
CTGAAATCTGCCAAGAAGTAATTATTGAATACAAGAAGAGAACTCTGAATAGGGAATTGGGAATTCCAAA
ACAAACTGGTTATTGTGGTAGGTCATTTGTTTGGCAGAAAGAAAACTCGAGAAATTTCTCTGGCCGTTAT
TCGTTATTCTCTCTTTTCTTTTTGGGTCTCTCCCTCTCTGCACTAATGCTCTCTCACTCTGTCACACAGT
AAACGGCATACTGCTCTCGTTGGTTCGAGAGAGCGCGCCTCGAATGTTCGCGAAAAGAGCGCCGGAGTAT
AAATAGAGGCGCTTCGTCTACGGAGCGACAATTCAATTCAAACAAGCAAAGTGAACACGTCGCTAAGCGA
AAGCTAAGCAAATAAACAAGCGCAGCTGAACAAGCTAAACAATCTGCAGTAAAGTGCAAGTTAAAGTGAA
TCAATTAAAAGTAACCAGCAACCAAGTAAATCAACTGCAACTACTGAAATCTGCCAAGAAGTAATTATTG
AATACAAGAAGAGAACTCTGGGGGATCTGATCAAGAGACAGGATGAGGTCTAGACGACATGGCTGTATCT
TCAGTGCTCTGCTAATGAGTTTTAATGGCGAAATAGGGTAATTATCCAAAAATTTAGGAGGTAAACAATT
TCACATCAGCTGTGCACTAACGATGGGAATTGATCGATACCTGTATAGTAGTAATTAATCGATTTCTAGG
GGTATAAATGATCACTGCAAAATAAGTTAAAGTACTGGACGTCTTTAAACAATTACCATGTATTCCCATT
AATATTAATTGTCACATAAATAAACATATTTTAATTCTCAACTGCTAGAAATATATTTAGTTAGTCAGTG
CCCATTCAAATCGGTATCGGTACTGGGCATTATTTGCTTTGCTTTATACGGTCACACTGTTCCAAAAAAG
CGGGAATTCTTTAAAAATATTTTAAGCAAATACCGAAAATTTACTAGAGGAG
[408 nt withheld, positions 4323-4730]
CAGCGGCCGGTCGCAACAATGAGTAAAGGAGAAGAACTTTTCACTGGAGTTGTCCCAATTCTTGTTGAAT
TAGATGGTGATGTTAATGGGCACAAATTTTCTGTCAGTGGAGAGGGTGAAGGTGATGCAACATACGGAAA
ACTTACCCTTAAATTTATTTGCACTACTGGAAAACTACCTGTTCCATGGCCAACACTTGTCACTACTTTC
ACTTATGGTGTTCAATGCTTTTCAAGATACCCAGATCATATGAAGCGGCACGACTTCTTCAAGAGCGCCA
TGCCTGAGGGATACGTGCAGGAGAGGACCATCTTCTTCAATGACGACGGGAACTACAAGACACGTGCTGA
AGTCAAGTTTGAGGGAGACACCCTCGTCAACAGGATCGAGCTTAAGGGAATCGATTTCAAGGAGGACGGA
AACATCCTCGGCCACAAGTTGGAATACAACTACAACTCCCACAACGTATACATCATGGCCGACAAGCAAA
AGAACGGCATCAAAGCCAACTTCAAGACCCGCCACAACATCGAAGACGGCGGCGTGCAACTCGCTGATCA
TTATCAACAAAATACTCCAATTGGCGATGGCCCTGTCCTTTTACCAGACAACCATTACCTGTCCACACAA
TCTGCCCTTTCGAAAGATCCCAACGAAAAGAGAGACCACATGGTCCTTCTTGAGTTTGTAACAGCTGCTG
GGATTACACATGGCATGGATGAACTATACAAATAAAGATCCACTAGAGGATCTTTGTGAAGGAACCTTAC
TTCTGTGGTGTGACATAATTGGACAAACTACCTACAGAGATTTAAAGCTCTAAGGTAAATATAAAATTTT
TAAGTGTATAATGTGTTAAACTACTGATTCTAATTGTTTGTGTATTTTAGATTCCAACCTATGGAACTGA
TGAATGGGAGCAGTGGTGGAATGCCTTTAATGAGGAAAACCTGTTTTGCTCAGAAGAAATGCCATCTAGT
GATGATGAGGCTACTGCTGACTCTCAACATTCTACTCCTCCAAAAAAGAAGAGAAAGGTAGAAGACCCCA
AGGACTTTCCTTCAGAATTGCTAAGTTTTTTGAGTCATGCTGTGTTTAGTAATAGAACTCTTGCTTGCTT
TGCTATTTACACCACAAAGGAAAAAGCTGCACTGCTATACAAGAAAATTATGGAAAAATATTTGATGTAT
AGTGCCTTGACTAGAGATCATAATCAGCCATACCACATTTGTAGAGGTTTTACTTGCTTTAWATAGTAAT
AGAACTCTTGCTTGCTTTGCTATTTACACCACAAAGGAAAAAGCTGCACTGCTATACAAGAAAATTATGG
AAAAATATTTGATGTATAGTGCCTTGACTAGAGATCATAATCAGCCATACCACATTTGTAGAGGTTTTAC
TTGCTTTAAAAAACCTCCCACACCTCCCCCTGAACCTGAAACATAAAATGAATGCAATTGTTGTTGTTAA
CTTGTTTATTGCAGCTTATAATGGTTACAAATAAAGCAATAGCATCACAAATTTCACAAATAAAGCATTT
TTTTCACTGCATTCTAGTTGTGGTTTGTCCAAACTCATCAATGTATCTTATCATGTCTGGATCCACTAGA
AGGCCTAATTCTAGTATGTATGTAAGTTAATAAAACCCATTTTTGCGGAAAGTAGATAAAAAAAACATTT
TTTTTTTTTACTGCACTGGATATCATTGAACTTATCTGATCAGTTTTAAATTTACTTCGATCCAAGGGTA
TTTGATGTACCAGGTTCTTTCGATTACCTCTCACTCAAAATGACATTCCACTCAAAGTCAGCGCTGTTTG
CCTCCTTCTCTGTCCACAGAAATATCGCCGTCTCTTTCGCCGCTGCGTCCGCTATCTCTTTCGCCACCGT
TTGTAGCGTTACGTAGCGTCAATGTCCGCCTTCAGTTGCATTTTGTCAGCGGTTTCGTGACGAAGCTCCA
AGCGGTTTACGCCATCAATTAAACACAAAGTGCTGTGCCAAAACTCCTCTCGCTTCTTATTTTTGTTTGT
TTTTTGAGTGATTGGGGTGGTGATTGGTTTTGGGTGGGTAAGCAGGGGAAAGTGTGAAAAATCCCGGCAA
TGGGCCAAGAGGATCAGGAGCTATTAATTCGCGGAGGCAGCAAACACCCATCTGCCGAGCATCTGAACAA
TGTGAGTAGTACATGTGCATACATCTTAAGTTCACTTGATCTATAGGAACTGCGATTGCAACATCAAATT
GTCTGCGGCGTGAGAACTGCGACCCACAAAAATCCCAAACCGCAATTGCACAAACAAATAGTGACACGAA
ACAGATTATTCTGGTAGCTGTTCTCGCTATATAAGACAATTTTTGAGATCATATCATGATCAAGACATCT
AAAGGCATTCATTTTCGACTATATTCTTTTTTACAAAAAATATAACAACCAGATATTTTAAGCTGATCCT
AGATGCACAAAAAATAAATAAAAGTATAAACCTACTTCGTAGGATACTTCGGGGTACTTTTTGTTCGGGG
TTAGATGAGCATAACGCTTGTAGTTGATATTTGAGATCCCCTATCATTGCAGGGTGACAGCGGAGCGGCT
TCGCAGAGCTGCATTAACCAGGGCTTCGGGCAGGCCAAAAACTACGGCACGCTCCGGCCACCCAGTCCGC
CGGAGGACTCCGGTTCAGGGAGCGGCCAACTAGCCGAGAACCTCACCTATGCCTGGCACAATATGGACAT
CTTTGGGGCGGTCAATCAGCCGGGCTCCGGATGGCGGCAGCTGGTCAACCGGACACGCGGACTATTCTGC
AACGAGCGACACATACCGGCGCCCAGGAAACATTTGCTCAAGAACGGTGAGTTTCTATTCGCAGTCGGCT
GATCTGTGTGAAATCTTAATAAAGGGTCCAATTACCAATTTGAAACTCAGTTTGCGGCGTGGCCTATCCG
GGCGAACTTTTGGCCGTGATGGGCAGTTCCGGTGCCGGAAAGACGACCCTGCTGAATGCCCTTGCCTTTC
GATCGCCGCAGGGCATCCAAGTATCGCCATCCGGGATGCGACTGCTCAATGGCCAACCTGTGGACGCCAA
GGAGATGCAGGCCAGGTGCGCCTATGTCCAGCAGGATGACCTCTTTATCGGCTCCCTAACGGCCAGGGAA
CACCTGATTTTCCAAGCCATGGTGCGGATGCCACGACATCTGACCTATCGGCAGCGAGTGGCCCGCGTGG
ATCAGGTGATCCAGGAGCTTTCGCTCAGCAAATGTCAGCACACGATCATCGGTGTGCCCGGCAGGGTGAA
AGGTCTGTCCGGCGGAGAAAGGAAGCGTCTGGCATTCGCCTCCGAGGCTCTAACCGATCCGCCGCTTCTG
ATCTGCGATGAGCCCACCTCCGGACTGGACTCCTTTACCGCCCACAGCGTCGTCCAGGTGCTGAAGAAGC
TGTCGCAGAAGGGCAAGACCGTCATCCTGACCATTCATCAGCCGTCTTCCGAGCTGTTTGAGCTCTTTGA
CAAGATCCTTCTGATGGCCGAGGGCAGGGTAGCTTTCTTGGGCACTCCCAGCGAAGCCGTCGACTTCTTT
TCCTAGTGAGTTCGATGTGTTTATTAAGGGTATCTAGTATTACATAACATCTCAACTCCTATCCAGCGTG
GGTGCCCAGTGTCCTACCAACTACAATCCGGCGGACTTTTACGTACAGGTGTTGGCCGTTGTGCCCGGAC
GGGAGATCGAGTCCCGTGATCGGATCGCCAAGATATGCGACAATTTTGCCATTAGCAAAGTAGCCCGGGA
TATGGAGCAGTTGTTGGCCACCAAAAATCTGGAGAAGCCACTGGAGCAGCCGGAGAATGGGTACACCTAC
AAGGCCACCTGGTTCATGCAGTTCCGGGCGGTCCTGTGGCGATCCTGGCTGTCGGTGCTCAAGGAACCAC
TCCTCGTAAAAGTGCGACTTATTCAGACAACGGTGAGTGGTTCCAGTGGAAACAAATGATATAACGCTTA
CAATTCTTGGAAACAAATTCGCTAGATTTTAGATAGAATTGCCTGATTCCACACCCTTCTTAGTTTTTTT
CAATGAGATGTATAGTTTATAGTTTTGCAGAAGATAAATAAATTTCATTTAACTCGCGAATATTAATGAG
ATGCGAGTAACATTTTAATTTGCAGATGGTTGCCATCTTGATTGGCCTCATCTTTTTGGGCCAACAACTC
ACGCAAGTGGGTGTGATGAATATCAACGGAGCCATCTTCCTCTTCCTGACCAACATGACCTTTCAAAACG
TCTTTGCCACGATAAATGTAAGTCATGTTTAGAATACATTTGCATTTCAATAATTTACTAACTTTCTAAT
GAATCGATTCGATTTAGGTGTTCACCTCAGAGCTGCCAGTTTTTATGAGGGAGGCCCGAAGTCGACTTTA
TCGCTGTGACACATACTTTCTGGGCAAAACGATTGCCGAATTGCCGCTTTTTCTCACAGTGCCACTGGTC
TTCACGGCGATTGCCTATCCGATGATCGGACTGCGGGCCGGAGTGCTGCACTTCTTCAACTGCCTGGCGC
TGGTCACTCTGGTGGCCAATGTGTCAACGTCCTTCGGATATCTAATATCCTGCGCCAGCTCCTCGACCTC
GATGGCGCTGTCTGTGGGTCCGCCGGTTATCATACCATTCCTGCTCTTTGGCGGCTTCTTCTTGAACTCG
GGCTCGGTGCCAGTATACCTCAAATGGTTGTCGTACCTCTCATGGTTCCGTTACGCCAACGAGGGTCTGC
TGATTAACCAATGGGCGGACGTGGAGCCGGGCGAAATTAGCTGCACATCGTCGAACACCACGTGCCCCAG
TTCGGGCAAGGTCATCCTGGAGACGCTTAACTTCTCCGCCGCCGATCTGCCGCTGGACTACGTGGGTCTG
GCCATTCTCATCGTGAGCTTCCGGGTGCTCGCATATCTGGCTCTAAGACTTCGGGCCCGACGCAAGGAGT
AGCCGACATATATCCGAAATAACTGCTTGTTTTTTTTTTTTACCATTATTACCATCGTGTTTACTGTTTA
TTGCCCCCTCAAAAAGCTAATGTAATTATATTTGTGCCAATAAAAACAAGATATGACCTATAGAATACAA
GTATTTCCCCTTCGAACATCCCCACAAGTAGACTTTGGATTTGTCTTCTAACCAAAAGACTTACACACCT
GCATACCTTACATCAAAAACTCGTTTATCGCTACATAAAACACCGGGATATATTTTTTATATACATACTT
TTCAAATCGCGCGCCCTCTTCATAATTCACCTCCACCACACCACGTTTCGTAGTTGCTCTTTCGCTGTCT
CCCACCCGCTCTCCGCAACACATTCACCTTTTGTTCGACGACCTTGGAGCGACTGTCGTTAGTTCCGCGC
GATTCGGTTCGCTCAAATGGTTCCGAGTGGTTCATTTCGTCTCAATAGAAATTAGTAATAAATATTTGTA
TGTACAATTTATTTGCTCCAATATATTTGTATATATTTCCCTCACAGCTATATTTATTCTAATTTAATAT
TATGACTTTTTAAGGTAATTTTTTGTGACCTGTTCGGAGTGATTAGCGTTACAATTTGAACTGAAAGTGA
CATCCAGTGTTTGTTCCTTGTGTAGATGCATCTCAAAAAAATGGTGGGCATAATAGTGTTGTTTATATAT
ATCAAAAATAACAACTATAATAATAAGAATACATTTAATTTAGAAAATGCTTGGATTTCACTGGAACTAG
AATTAATTCGGCTGCTGCTCTAAACGACGCATTTCGTACTCCAAAGTACGAATTTTTTCCCTCAAGCTCT
TATTTTCATTAAACAATGAACAGGACCTAACGCACAGTCACGTTATTGTTTACATAAATGATTTTTTTTA
CTATTCAAACTTACTCTGTTTGTGTACTCCCACTGGTATAGCCTTCTTTTATCTTTTCTGGTTCAGGCTC
TATCACTTTACTAGGTACGGCATCTGCGTTGAGTCGCCTCCTTTTAAATGTCTGACCTTTTGCAGGTGCA
GCCTTCCACTGCGAATCATTAAAGTGGGTATCACAAATTTGGGAGTTTTCACCAAGGCTGCACCCAAGGC
TCTGCTCCCACAATTTTCTCTTAATAGCACACTTCGGCACGTGAATTAATTTTACTCCAGTCACAGCTTT
GCAGCAAAATTTGCAATATTTCATTTTTTTTTATTCCACGTAAGGGTTAATGTTTTCAAAAAAAAATTCG
TCCGCACACAACCTTTCCTCTCAACAAGCAAACGTGCACTGAATTTAAGTGTATACTTCGGTAAGCTTCG
GCTATCGACGGGACCACCTTATGTTATTTCATCATG
Features (pLannotate 1.2.2; 23 found; start..end, strand, type, name):
      1..229     -  CDS            mini-white (fragment): Drosophila white gene eye color pigment; white; This is a modified version of the white gene lacking part of the first intron.
    235..823     -  rep_origin     ori: high-copy-number ColE1/pMB1/pBR322/pUC origin of replication
    994..1854    -  CDS            AmpR: β-lactamase; bla; confers resistance to ampicillin, carbenicillin, and related antibiotics
   1855..1959    -  promoter       AmpR promoter: bla
   2054..2089    +  CDS            rop (fragment): Rop protein, which maintains plasmids at low copy number; rop
   2191..2260    +  misc_feature   bom (fragment): basis of mobility region from pBR322
   2259..2762    -  gene           mini-white (fragment): white; This modified version of the white gene lacks part of the first intron.
   2762..2994    -  misc_feature   P element 3' end: P element 3' end
   3036..3057    -  misc_feature   MCS (fragment): pUC18/19 multiple cloning site
   3056..3150    +  protein_bind   5X UAS: five tandem copies of the "ScaI site" 17-mer CGGAGTACTGTCCTCCG, an upstream activating sequence (UAS) that efficiently binds yeast Gal4 (Webster et al., 1988; Pfeiffer et al., 2010) GAL4
   3169..3407    +  promoter       hsp70 promoter: Drosophila melanogaster hsp70Bb promoter
   3632..3870    +  promoter       hsp70 promoter: Drosophila melanogaster hsp70Bb promoter
   4323..4730    +  CDS            H32_BOVIN (sequence withheld): Experimental evidence at protein level: Swiss-Prot protein existence level 1. Core component of nucleosome. Nucleosomes wrap and compact DNA into chromatin, limiting DNA accessibility to the cellular machineries which require DNA as a template. Histones thereby play a central role in transcription regulation, DNA repair, DNA replication and chromosomal stability. DNA accessibility is regulated via a complex set of post-translational modifications of histones, also called histone code, and nucleosome remodeling. From Bos taurus (Bovine).
   4749..5465    +  CDS            mgfp5: GFP with folding enhancement mutations; mgfp5; suitable for expression in plants due to removal of a cryptic intron
   5479..5553    +  CDS            small t antigen (fragment): SV40 (simian virus 40) small t antigen
   5555..5620    +  intron         small t intron: SV40 (simian virus 40) small t antigen intron
   5750..5770    +  CDS            SV40 NLS: nuclear localization signal of SV40 (simian virus 40) large T antigen
   5777..5911    +  CDS            LT_POVHA (fragment): Protein inferred from homology: Swiss-Prot protein existence level 3. Isoform large T antigen is a key early protein essential for both driving viral replication and inducing cellular transformation. Plays a role in viral genome replication by driving entry of quiescent cells into the cell cycle and by autoregulating the synthesis of viral early mRNA. Displays highly oncogenic activities by corrupting the host cellular checkpoint mechanisms that guard cell division and the transcription, replication, and repair of DNA. Participates in the modulation of cellular gene expression preceeding viral
   5984..6069    +  CDS            large T antigen (fragment): large T antigen from SV40 (simian virus 40)
   6093..6176    +  CDS            large T antigen (fragment): large T antigen from SV40 (simian virus 40)
   6199..6333    +  polyA_signal   SV40 poly(A) signal: SV40 polyadenylation signal
   6351..10470   +  gene           mini-white: white; This modified version of the white gene lacks part of the first intron.
  10481..11066   -  misc_feature   P element 5' end: No description available
