[The description below was written by a language model from this plasmid's Addgene catalogue record and pLannotate feature annotations shown in this document.]
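Description:
pPgCdH3 is an 11,066 nt Drosophila (insect) expression plasmid carrying a histone H3–GFP fusion. The catalogue lists no backbone, but the annotated features resemble a pUAST-type P-element transformation vector. P element 5' and 3' ends flank the payload, and a mini-white eye-colour marker lies within them. This arrangement allows transposase-mediated germline integration and visual scoring of transgenic flies, although the record does not say whether this construct was used that way or for cell transfection. In bacteria the plasmid is maintained at high copy through a ColE1/pUC-type origin and selected with ampicillin via AmpR. Short rop and bom fragments are remnants of the pBR322 lineage.

According to the catalogue, the insert is the promoter of cid, the fly centromeric histone H3 variant gene, driving D. melanogaster histone H3 (His3) with GFP fused to its C terminus. The feature table shows an H3 coding sequence followed closely by a GFP (mgfp5-type) reading frame. The H3 sequence was matched automatically to the highly conserved bovine protein. Downstream lie the SV40 small t intron and the SV40 polyadenylation signal, and the large T fragments and NLS annotated in this region are simply part of that SV40 3' segment.

The cid promoter itself is not annotated; it may lie in the unannotated stretch just upstream of H3. The table also shows a 5X UAS element and two copies of the hsp70 promoter upstream, and the record does not explain how these relate to the stated cid promoter.

The associated publication concerns centromeres as specialised replication domains in heterochromatin. This suggests the construct was used to examine where GFP-tagged canonical H3 is deposited on chromatin when expressed under cid regulatory control.
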