Addgene plasmid #8695: pPgCdH3
Depositing lab: Kami Ahmad. Depositing organization: Harvard Medical School. Publication: Centromeres are specialized replication domains in heterochromatin. Ahmad K, Henikoff S. J Cell Biol 2001 Apr 2;153(1):101-10. 10.1083/jcb.153.1.101 PubMed 11285277.
Backbone
  Vector backbone: na
  Vector type: Insect Expression
Growth in bacteria
  Bacterial resistance: Ampicillin, 100 μg/mL
  Growth temperature: 37°C
  Growth strain: DH5alpha
  Copy number: High Copy
Gene/Insert
  Gene/Insert name: cid promoter, H3 (alt names: H3; cid)
  Species: D. melanogaster (fly)
  Entrez Gene: His3:CG31613 (a.k.a. Dmel_CG31613, CG31613, Dmel\CG31613, His3)
  Tag / fusion protein: GFP (C terminal on insert)
  Cloning method: Restriction Enzyme
  Sequencing primers: 5′ na
Terms and licenses: Academic/Nonprofit Terms; Industry Terms: Not Available to Industry
Depositor comments: Ahmad lab #k91.
How to cite: pPgCdH3 was a gift from Kami Ahmad (Addgene plasmid # 8695 ; http://n2t.net/addgene:8695 ; RRID:Addgene_8695)
